Addgene plasmid #134298: pFUW-tetO-mOrange
Purpose: doxycycline-inducible expression of mouse mOrange in mammalian cells
Depositing lab: Kateri Moore & Filipe Pereira. Depositing organization: Icahn School of Medicine at Mount Sinai. Publication: Induction of a hemogenic program in mouse fibroblasts. Pereira CF, Chang B, Qiu J, Niu X, Papatsenko D, Hendry CE, Clark NR, Nomura-Kitabayashi A, Kovacic JC, Ma'ayan A, Schaniel C, Lemischka IR, Moore K. Cell Stem Cell. 2013 Aug 1;13(2):205-18. doi: 10.1016/j.stem.2013.05.024. Epub 2013 Jun 13. PubMed 23770078.
Backbone
  Vector backbone: pFUW-tetO
  Vector type: Mammalian Expression, Lentiviral
Growth in bacteria
  Bacterial resistance: Ampicillin, 100 μg/mL
  Growth temperature: 37°C
  Growth strain: NEB Stable
  Copy number: High Copy
Gene/Insert
  Gene/Insert name: mOrange
  Cloning method: Restriction Enzyme; 5′ cloning site EcoRI (unknown if destroyed); 3′ cloning site EcoRI (unknown if destroyed)
  Sequencing primers: 5′ TCCACGCTGTTTTGACCTCC
Terms and licenses: Academic/Nonprofit Terms; Industry Terms: Not Available to Industry
How to cite: pFUW-tetO-mOrange was a gift from Kateri Moore & Filipe Pereira (Addgene plasmid # 134298 ; http://n2t.net/addgene:134298 ; RRID:Addgene_134298)
