[The description below was written by a language model from this plasmid's Addgene catalogue record and pLannotate feature annotations shown in this document.]
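Description:
pFUW-tetO-mOrange is a lentiviral transfer plasmid on the pFUW-tetO backbone, designed for doxycycline-inducible expression of the orange fluorescent protein mOrange in mammalian cells. It is propagated in E. coli as a high-copy plasmid through a ColE1/pUC-type origin with ampicillin selection (AmpR under its own bla promoter). The backbone also carries an f1 origin and a BleoR (Zeocin/bleomycin resistance) cassette driven by tandem SV40 and EM7 promoters with an SV40 poly(A) signal. This cassette lies outside the LTR-flanked region, so it would not be carried in the packaged viral genome.

The viral portion begins with a CMV enhancer/promoter fused to a truncated HIV-1 5' LTR, an arrangement that drives genomic RNA transcription in packaging cells. It is followed by the Ψ packaging signal with a gag fragment, the Rev response element for nuclear export of unspliced RNA, and the cPPT/CTS. The internal expression cassette consists of a tetracycline response element (annotated as a fragment of the seven-tetO array) joined to a minimal CMV promoter. Transcription therefore depends on a tetracycline-controlled transactivator supplied separately, since none is encoded here. Downstream lie the mOrange coding sequence, a WPRE to enhance transcript expression, the 3' LTR and a bGH poly(A) signal.

Notably, the sequenced record annotates two full-length mOrange open reading frames in tandem in the same orientation. This is consistent with a double insertion at the single EcoRI cloning site, although the catalogue entry describes only one insert. The purpose field calls the insert "mouse" mOrange, but the protein derives from Discosoma sp. The plasmid comes from work on inducing a hemogenic program in mouse fibroblasts, though the record does not state its specific role there.
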