Features (pLannotate 1.2.2; 32 found; start..end, strand, type, name):
      1..380     +  enhancer       CMV enhancer: human cytomegalovirus immediate early enhancer
    381..580     +  promoter       CMV promoter: human cytomegalovirus (CMV) immediate early promoter
    598..778     +  LTR            5' LTR (truncated): truncated 5' long terminal repeat (LTR) from HIV-1
    825..950     +  misc_feature   HIV-1 Ψ: packaging signal of human immunodeficiency virus type 1
    934..1297    +  CDS            HIV-1 gag (fragment): gag protein from human immunodeficiency virus 1; gag
   1443..1676    +  misc_feature   RRE: The Rev response element (RRE) of HIV-1 allows for Rev-dependent mRNA export from the nucleus to the cytoplasm.
   2053..2153    +  CDS            Rev (fragment): human immunodeficiency virus 1 (HIV-1) Rev protein; rev; enhances nuclear export of unspliced and incompletely spliced viral mRNAs
   2203..2320    +  misc_feature   cPPT/CTS: central polypurine tract and central termination sequence of HIV-1
   2364..2536    +  protein_bind   tetracycline response element (fragment): contains seven copies of the tetracycline operator tetO tetracycline repressor TetR
   2554..2592    +  promoter       minimal CMV promoter: human cytomegalovirus (CMV) immediate early promoter
   2710..3417    +  CDS            mOrange: mOrange is a basic (constitutively fluorescent) orange fluorescent protein published in 2004, derived from Discosoma sp.. It has high acid sensitivity.
   3456..4163    +  CDS            mOrange: mOrange is a basic (constitutively fluorescent) orange fluorescent protein published in 2004, derived from Discosoma sp.. It has high acid sensitivity.
   4178..4202    +  misc_feature   MCS (fragment): pBluescript multiple cloning site
   4202..4790    +  misc_feature   WPRE: woodchuck hepatitis virus posttranscriptional regulatory element
   4727..5308    +  CDS            nef (fragment): NEF_HV1H2 - Experimental evidence at protein level: Swiss-Prot protein existence level 1. Extracellular Nef protein targets CD4(+) T-lymphocytes for apoptosis by interacting with CXCR4 surface receptors. From Human immunodeficiency virus type 1 group M subtype B (isolate HXB2) (HIV-1).
   5315..5495    +  LTR            5' LTR (truncated): truncated 5' long terminal repeat (LTR) from HIV-1
   5527..5751    +  polyA_signal   bGH poly(A) signal: bovine growth hormone polyadenylation signal
   5755..5776    +  promoter       SV40 promoter (fragment): SV40 enhancer and early promoter
   5797..6225    +  rep_origin     f1 ori (sequence partly withheld): f1 bacteriophage origin of replication; arrow indicates direction of (+) strand synthesis
   6239..6568    +  promoter       SV40 promoter: SV40 enhancer and early promoter
   6616..6663    +  promoter       EM7 promoter: synthetic bacterial promoter&nbsp
   6682..7056    +  CDS            BleoR: antibiotic-binding protein; Sh ble from Streptoalloteichus hindustanus; confers resistance to bleomycin, phleomycin, and Zeocin™
   7066..7191    +  CDS            ble (fragment): BLE_KLEPN - Experimental evidence at protein level: Swiss-Prot protein existence level 1. Binding protein with a strong affinity to the bleomycin family of antibiotics. Binds to CL990; an antimitotic-antibiotic compound. From Klebsiella pneumoniae.
   7186..7307    +  polyA_signal   SV40 poly(A) signal: SV40 polyadenylation signal
   7380..7396    -  protein_bind   lac operator: The lac repressor binds to the lac operator to inhibit transcription in E. coli. This inhibition can be relieved by adding lactose or isopropyl-β-D-thiogalactopyranoside (IPTG). lac repressor encoded by lacI
   7404..7434    -  promoter       lac promoter: promoter for the E. coli lac operon
   7449..7470    -  protein_bind   CAP binding site: CAP binding activates transcription in the presence of cAMP. E. coli catabolite activator protein
   7483..7575    -  CDS            lacI (fragment): lac repressor; lacI; The lac repressor binds to the lac operator to inhibit transcription in E. coli. This inhibition can be relieved by adding lactose or isopropyl-β-D-thiogalactopyranoside (IPTG).
   7758..8346    -  rep_origin     ori: high-copy-number ColE1/pMB1/pBR322/pUC origin of replication
   8517..9377    -  CDS            AmpR: β-lactamase; bla; confers resistance to ampicillin, carbenicillin, and related antibiotics
   9378..9482    -  promoter       AmpR promoter: bla
   9541..9593    -  misc_feature   bom (fragment): basis of mobility region from pBR322
>Addgene plasmid #134298 | pFUW-tetO-mOrange | addgene full sequence | sequence record 265928 | Addgene NGS Result
GACATTGATTATTGACTAGTTATTAATAGTAATCAATTACGGGGTCATTAGTTCATAGCCCATATATGGA
GTTCCGCGTTACATAACTTACGGTAAATGGCCCGCCTGGCTGACCGCCCAACGACCCCCGCCCATTGACG
TCAATAATGACGTATGTTCCCATAGTAACGCCAATAGGGACTTTCCATTGACGTCAATGGGTGGAGTATT
TACGGTAAACTGCCCACTTGGCAGTACATCAAGTGTATCATATGCCAAGTACGCCCCCTATTGACGTCAA
TGACGGTAAATGGCCCGCCTGGCATTATGCCCAGTACATGACCTTATGGGACTTTCCTACTTGGCAGTAC
ATCTACGTATTAGTCATCGCTATTACCATGGTGATGCGGTTTTGGCAGTACATCAATGGGCGTGGATAGC
GGTTTGACTCACGGGGATTTCCAAGTCTCCACCCCATTGACGTCAATGGGAGTTTGTTTTGGCACCAAAA
TCAACGGGACTTTCCAAAATGTCGTAACAACTCCGCCCCATTGACGCAAATGGGCGGTAGGCGTGTACGG
TGGGAGGTCTATATAAGCAGCGCGTTTTGCCTGTACTGGGTCTCTCTGGTTAGACCAGATCTGAGCCTGG
GAGCTCTCTGGCTAACTAGGGAACCCACTGCTTAAGCCTCAATAAAGCTTGCCTTGAGTGCTTCAAGTAG
TGTGTGCCCGTCTGTTGTGTGACTCTGGTAACTAGAGATCCCTCAGACCCTTTTAGTCAGTGTGGAAAAT
CTCTAGCAGTGGCGCCCGAACAGGGACTTGAAAGCGAAAGGGAAACCAGAGGAGCTCTCTCGACGCAGGA
CTCGGCTTGCTGAAGCGCGCACGGCAAGAGGCGAGGGGCGGCGACTGGTGAGTACGCCAAAAATTTTGAC
TAGCGGAGGCTAGAAGGAGAGAGATGGGTGCGAGAGCGTCAGTATTAAGCGGGGGAGAATTAGATCGCGA
TGGGAAAAAATTCGGTTAAGGCCAGGGGGAAAGAAAAAATATAAATTAAAACATATAGTATGGGCAAGCA
GGGAGCTAGAACGATTCGCAGTTAATCCTGGCCTGTTAGAAACATCAGAAGGCTGTAGACAAATACTGGG
ACAGCTACAACCATCCCTTCAGACAGGATCAGAAGAACTTAGATCATTATATAATACAGTAGCAACCCTC
TATTGTGTGCATCAAAGGATAGAGATAAAAGACACCAAGGAAGCTTTAGACAAGATAGAGGAAGAGCAAA
ACAAAAGTAAGACCACCGCACAGCAAGCGGCCGCTGATCTTCAGACCTGGAGGAGGAGATATGAGGGACA
ATTGGAGAAGTGAATTATATAAATATAAAGTAGTAAAAATTGAACCATTAGGAGTAGCACCCACCAAGGC
AAAGAGAAGAGTGGTGCAGAGAGAAAAAAGAGCAGTGGGAATAGGAGCTTTGTTCCTTGGGTTCTTGGGA
GCAGCAGGAAGCACTATGGGCGCAGCGTCAATGACGCTGACGGTACAGGCCAGACAATTATTGTCTGGTA
TAGTGCAGCAGCAGAACAATTTGCTGAGGGCTATTGAGGCGCAACAGCATCTGTTGCAACTCACAGTCTG
GGGCATCAAGCAGCTCCAGGCAAGAATCCTGGCTGTGGAAAGATACCTAAAGGATCAACAGCTCCTGGGG
ATTTGGGGTTGCTCTGGAAAACTCATTTGCACCACTGCTGTGCCTTGGAATGCTAGTTGGAGTAATAAAT
CTCTGGAACAGATTTGGAATCACACGACCTGGATGGAGTGGGACAGAGAAATTAACAATTACACAAGCTT
AATACACTCCTTAATTGAAGAATCGCAAAACCAGCAAGAAAAGAATGAACAAGAATTATTGGAATTAGAT
AAATGGGCAAGTTTGTGGAATTGGTTTAACATAACAAATTGGCTGTGGTATATAAAATTATTCATAATGA
TAGTAGGAGGCTTGGTAGGTTTAAGAATAGTTTTTGCTGTACTTTCTATAGTGAATAGAGTTAGGCAGGG
ATATTCACCATTATCGTTTCAGACCCACCTCCCAACCCCGAGGGGACCCGACAGGCCCGAAGGAATAGAA
GAAGAAGGTGGAGAGAGAGACAGAGACAGATCCATTCGATTAGTGAACGGATCGGCACTGCGTGCGCCAA
TTCTGCAGACAAATGGCAGTATTCATCCACAATTTTAAAAGAAAAGGGGGGATTGGGGGGTACAGTGCAG
GGGAAAGAATAGTAGACATAATAGCAACAGACATACAAACTAAAGAATTACAAAAACAAATTACAAAAAT
TCAAAATTTTCGGGTTTATTACAGGGACAGCAGAGATCCAGTTTGGTTAGATCTCGAGTTTACCACTCCC
TATCAGTGATAGAGAAAAGTGAAAGTCGAGTTTACCACTCCCTATCAGTGATAGAGAAAAGTGAAAGTCG
AGTTTACCACTCCCTATCAGTGATAGAGAAAAGTGAAAGTCGAGTTTACCACTCCCTATCAGTGATAGAG
AAAAGTGAAAGTCGAGCTCGGTACCCGGGTCGAGGTAGGCGTGTACGGTGGGAGGCCTATATAAGCAGAG
CTCGTTTAGTGAACCGTCAGATCGCCTGGAGACGCCATCCACGCTGTTTTGACCTCCATAGAAGACACCG
GGACCGATCCAGCCTCCGCGGCCCCGAATTCGGCTTACTAGTCGCCACCATGGTGAGCAAGGGCGAGGAG
AATAACATGGCCATCATCAAGGAGTTCATGCGCTTCAAGGTGCGCATGGAGGGCTCCGTGAACGGCCACG
AGTTCGAGATCGAGGGCGAGGGCGAGGGCCGCCCCTACGAGGGCTTTCAGACCGCTAAGCTGAAGGTGAC
CAAGGGTGGCCCCCTGCCCTTCGCCTGGGACATCCTGTCCCCTCAGTTCACCTACGGCTCCAAGGCCTAC
GTGAAGCACCCCGCCGACATCCCCGACTACTTCAAGCTGTCCTTCCCCGAGGGCTTCAAGTGGGAGCGCG
TGATGAACTTCGAGGACGGCGGCGTGGTGACCGTGACCCAGGACTCCTCCCTGCAGGACGGCGAGTTCAT
CTACAAGGTGAAGCTGCGCGGCACCAACTTCCCCTCCGACGGCCCCGTAATGCAGAAGAAGACCATGGGC
TGGGAGGCCTCCTCCGAGCGGATGTACCCCGAGGACGGCGCCCTGAAGGGCGAGATCAAGATGAGGCTGA
AGCTGAAGGACGGCGGCCACTACACCTCCGAGGTCAAGACCACCTACAAGGCCAAGAAGCCCGTGCAGCT
GCCCGGCGCCTACATCGTCGGCATCAAGTTGGACATCACCTCCCACAACGAGGACTACACCATCGTGGAA
CAGTACGAACGCGCCGAGGGCCGCCACTCCACCGGCGGCATGGACGAGCTGTACAAGTAAAGATCTAAGC
CGAATTCGGCTTACTAGTCGCCACCATGGTGAGCAAGGGCGAGGAGAATAACATGGCCATCATCAAGGAG
TTCATGCGCTTCAAGGTGCGCATGGAGGGCTCCGTGAACGGCCACGAGTTCGAGATCGAGGGCGAGGGCG
AGGGCCGCCCCTACGAGGGCTTTCAGACCGCTAAGCTGAAGGTGACCAAGGGTGGCCCCCTGCCCTTCGC
CTGGGACATCCTGTCCCCTCAGTTCACCTACGGCTCCAAGGCCTACGTGAAGCACCCCGCCGACATCCCC
GACTACTTCAAGCTGTCCTTCCCCGAGGGCTTCAAGTGGGAGCGCGTGATGAACTTCGAGGACGGCGGCG
TGGTGACCGTGACCCAGGACTCCTCCCTGCAGGACGGCGAGTTCATCTACAAGGTGAAGCTGCGCGGCAC
CAACTTCCCCTCCGACGGCCCCGTAATGCAGAAGAAGACCATGGGCTGGGAGGCCTCCTCCGAGCGGATG
TACCCCGAGGACGGCGCCCTGAAGGGCGAGATCAAGATGAGGCTGAAGCTGAAGGACGGCGGCCACTACA
CCTCCGAGGTCAAGACCACCTACAAGGCCAAGAAGCCCGTGCAGCTGCCCGGCGCCTACATCGTCGGCAT
CAAGTTGGACATCACCTCCCACAACGAGGACTACACCATCGTGGAACAGTACGAACGCGCCGAGGGCCGC
CACTCCACCGGCGGCATGGACGAGCTGTACAAGTAAAGATCTAAGCCGAATTCGATATCAAGCTTATCGA
TAATCAACCTCTGGATTACAAAATTTGTGAAAGATTGACTGGTATTCTTAACTATGTTGCTCCTTTTACG
CTATGTGGATACGCTGCTTTAATGCCTTTGTATCATGCTATTGCTTCCCGTATGGCTTTCATTTTCTCCT
CCTTGTATAAATCCTGGTTGCTGTCTCTTTATGAGGAGTTGTGGCCCGTTGTCAGGCAACGTGGCGTGGT
GTGCACTGTGTTTGCTGACGCAACCCCCACTGGTTGGGGCATTGCCACCACCTGTCAGCTCCTTTCCGGG
ACTTTCGCTTTCCCCCTCCCTATTGCCACGGCGGAACTCATCGCCGCCTGCCTTGCCCGCTGCTGGACAG
GGGCTCGGCTGTTGGGCACTGACAATTCCGTGGTGTTGTCGGGGAAATCATCGTCCTTTCCTTGGCTGCT
CGCCTGTGTTGCCACCTGGATTCTGCGCGGGACGTCCTTCTGCTACGTCCCTTCGGCCCTCAATCCAGCG
GACCTTCCTTCCCGCGGCCTGCTGCCGGCTCTGCGGCCTCTTCCGCGTCTTCGCCTTCGCCCTCAGACGA
GTCGGATCTCCCTTTGGGCCGCCTCCCCGCATCGATACCGTCGACCTCGAGACCTAGAAAAACATGGAGC
AATCACAAGTAGCAATACAGCAGCTACCAATGCTGATTGTGCCTGGCTAGAAGCACAAGAGGAGGAGGAG
GTGGGTTTTCCAGTCACACCTCAGGTACCTTTAAGACCAATGACTTACAAGGCAGCTGTAGATCTTAGCC
ACTTTTTAAAAGAAAAGGGGGGACTGGAAGGGCTAATTCACTCCCAACGAAGACAAGATATCCTTGATCT
GTGGATCTACCACACACAAGGCTACTTCCCTGATTGGCAGAACTACACACCAGGGCCAGGGATCAGATAT
CCACTGACCTTTGGATGGTGCTACAAGCTAGTACCAGTTGAGCAAGAGAAGGTAGAAGAAGCCAATGAAG
GAGAGAACACCCGCTTGTTACACCCTGTGAGCCTGCATGGGATGGATGACCCGGAGAGAGAAGTATTAGA
GTGGAGGTTTGACAGCCGCCTAGCATTTCATCACATGGCCCGAGAGCTGCATCCGGACTGTACTGGGTCT
CTCTGGTTAGACCAGATCTGAGCCTGGGAGCTCTCTGGCTAACTAGGGAACCCACTGCTTAAGCCTCAAT
AAAGCTTGCCTTGAGTGCTTCAAGTAGTGTGTGCCCGTCTGTTGTGTGACTCTGGTAACTAGAGATCCCT
CAGACCCTTTTAGTCAGTGTGGAAAATCTCTAGCAGGGCCCGTTTAAACCCGCTGATCAGCCTCGACTGT
GCCTTCTAGTTGCCAGCCATCTGTTGTTTGCCCCTCCCCCGTGCCTTCCTTGACCCTGGAAGGTGCCACT
CCCACTGTCCTTTCCTAATAAAATGAGGAAATTGCATCGCATTGTCTGAGTAGGTGTCATTCTATTCTGG
GGGGTGGGGTGGGGCAGGACAGCAAGGGGGAGGATTGGGAAGACAATAGCAGGCATGCTGGGGATGCGGT
GGGCTCTATGGCTTCTGAGGCGGAAAGAACCAGCTGGGGCTCTAGGGGGTATCCCC
[124 nt withheld, positions 5797-5920]
C
[91 nt withheld, positions 5922-6012]
A
[49 nt withheld, positions 6014-6062]
CCTTTGACGTTGGAGTCCACGTTCTTT
[37 nt withheld, positions 6090-6126]
ACCCTATCTCGGTCTATTCTTTTGATTTATAAGGGATTTTGCCGATTTCGGCCTATTGGTTAAAAAATGA
GCTGATTTAACAAAAATTTAACGCGAATTAATTCTGTGGAATGTGTGTCAGTTAGGGTGTGGAAAGTCCC
CAGGCTCCCCAGCAGGCAGAAGTATGCAAAGCATGCATCTCAATTAGTCAGCAACCAGGTGTGGAAAGTC
CCCAGGCTCCCCAGCAGGCAGAAGTATGCAAAGCATGCATCTCAATTAGTCAGCAACCATAGTCCCGCCC
CTAACTCCGCCCATCCCGCCCCTAACTCCGCCCAGTTCCGCCCATTCTCCGCCCCATGGCTGACTAATTT
TTTTTATTTATGCAGAGGCCGAGGCCGCCTCTGCCTCTGAGCTATTCCAGAAGTAGTGAGGAGGCTTTTT
TGGAGGCCTAGGCTTTTGCAAAAAGCTCCCGGGAGCTTGTATATCCATTTTCGGATCTGATCAGCACGTG
TTGACAATTAATCATCGGCATAGTATATCGGCATAGTATAATACGACAAGGTGAGGAACTAAACCATGGC
CAAGTTGACCAGTGCCGTTCCGGTGCTCACCGCGCGCGACGTCGCCGGAGCGGTCGAGTTCTGGACCGAC
CGGCTCGGGTTCTCCCGGGACTTCGTGGAGGACGACTTCGCCGGTGTGGTCCGGGACGACGTGACCCTGT
TCATCAGCGCGGTCCAGGACCAGGTGGTGCCGGACAACACCCTGGCCTGGGTGTGGGTGCGCGGCCTGGA
CGAGCTGTACGCCGAGTGGTCGGAGGTCGTGTCCACGAACTTCCGGGACGCCTCCGGGCCGGCCATGACC
GAGATCGGCGAGCAGCCGTGGGGGCGGGAGTTCGCCCTGCGCGACCCGGCCGGCAACTGCGTGCACTTCG
TGGCCGAGGAGCAGGACTGACACGTGCTACGAGATTTCGATTCCACCGCCGCCTTCTATGAAAGGTTGGG
CTTCGGAATCGTTTTCCGGGACGCCGGCTGGATGATCCTCCAGCGCGGGGATCTCATGCTGGAGTTCTTC
GCCCACCCCAACTTGTTTATTGCAGCTTATAATGGTTACAAATAAAGCAATAGCATCACAAATTTCACAA
ATAAAGCATTTTTTTCACTGCATTCTAGTTGTGGTTTGTCCAAACTCATCAATGTATCTTATCATGTCTG
TATACCGTCGACCTCTAGCTAGAGCTTGGCGTAATCATGGTCATAGCTGTTTCCTGTGTGAAATTGTTAT
CCGCTCACAATTCCACACAACATACGAGCCGGAAGCATAAAGTGTAAAGCCTGGGGTGCCTAATGAGTGA
GCTAACTCACATTAATTGCGTTGCGCTCACTGCCCGCTTTCCAGTCGGGAAACCTGTCGTGCCAGCTGCA
TTAATGAATCGGCCAACGCGCGGGGAGAGGCGGTTTGCGTATTGGGCGCTCTTCCGCTTCCTCGCTCACT
GACTCGCTGCGCTCGGTCGTTCGGCTGCGGCGAGCGGTATCAGCTCACTCAAAGGCGGTAATACGGTTAT
CCACAGAATCAGGGGATAACGCAGGAAAGAACATGTGAGCAAAAGGCCAGCAAAAGGCCAGGAACCGTAA
AAAGGCCGCGTTGCTGGCGTTTTTCCATAGGCTCCGCCCCCCTGACGAGCATCACAAAAATCGACGCTCA
AGTCAGAGGTGGCGAAACCCGACAGGACTATAAAGATACCAGGCGTTTCCCCCTGGAAGCTCCCTCGTGC
GCTCTCCTGTTCCGACCCTGCCGCTTACCGGATACCTGTCCGCCTTTCTCCCTTCGGGAAGCGTGGCGCT
TTCTCATAGCTCACGCTGTAGGTATCTCAGTTCGGTGTAGGTCGTTCGCTCCAAGCTGGGCTGTGTGCAC
GAACCCCCCGTTCAGCCCGACCGCTGCGCCTTATCCGGTAACTATCGTCTTGAGTCCAACCCGGTAAGAC
ACGACTTATCGCCACTGGCAGCAGCCACTGGTAACAGGATTAGCAGAGCGAGGTATGTAGGCGGTGCTAC
AGAGTTCTTGAAGTGGTGGCCTAACTACGGCTACACTAGAAGAACAGTATTTGGTATCTGCGCTCTGCTG
AAGCCAGTTACCTTCGGAAAAAGAGTTGGTAGCTCTTGATCCGGCAAACAAACCACCGCTGGTAGCGGTG
GTTTTTTTGTTTGCAAGCAGCAGATTACGCGCAGAAAAAAAGGATCTCAAGAAGATCCTTTGATCTTTTC
TACGGGGTCTGACGCTCAGTGGAACGAAAACTCACGTTAAGGGATTTTGGTCATGAGATTATCAAAAAGG
ATCTTCACCTAGATCCTTTTAAATTAAAAATGAAGTTTTAAATCAATCTAAAGTATATATGAGTAAACTT
GGTCTGACAGTTACCAATGCTTAATCAGTGAGGCACCTATCTCAGCGATCTGTCTATTTCGTTCATCCAT
AGTTGCCTGACTCCCCGTCGTGTAGATAACTACGATACGGGAGGGCTTACCATCTGGCCCCAGTGCTGCA
ATGATACCGCGAGACCCACGCTCACCGGCTCCAGATTTATCAGCAATAAACCAGCCAGCCGGAAGGGCCG
AGCGCAGAAGTGGTCCTGCAACTTTATCCGCCTCCATCCAGTCTATTAATTGTTGCCGGGAAGCTAGAGT
AAGTAGTTCGCCAGTTAATAGTTTGCGCAACGTTGTTGCCATTGCTACAGGCATCGTGGTGTCACGCTCG
TCGTTTGGTATGGCTTCATTCAGCTCCGGTTCCCAACGATCAAGGCGAGTTACATGATCCCCCATGTTGT
GCAAAAAAGCGGTTAGCTCCTTCGGTCCTCCGATCGTTGTCAGAAGTAAGTTGGCCGCAGTGTTATCACT
CATGGTTATGGCAGCACTGCATAATTCTCTTACTGTCATGCCATCCGTAAGATGCTTTTCTGTGACTGGT
GAGTACTCAACCAAGTCATTCTGAGAATAGTGTATGCGGCGACCGAGTTGCTCTTGCCCGGCGTCAATAC
GGGATAATACCGCGCCACATAGCAGAACTTTAAAAGTGCTCATCATTGGAAAACGTTCTTCGGGGCGAAA
ACTCTCAAGGATCTTACCGCTGTTGAGATCCAGTTCGATGTAACCCACTCGTGCACCCAACTGATCTTCA
GCATCTTTTACTTTCACCAGCGTTTCTGGGTGAGCAAAAACAGGAAGGCAAAATGCCGCAAAAAAGGGAA
TAAGGGCGACACGGAAATGTTGAATACTCATACTCTTCCTTTTTCAATATTATTGAAGCATTTATCAGGG
TTATTGTCTCATGAGCGGATACATATTTGAATGTATTTAGAAAAATAAACAAATAGGGGTTCCGCGCACA
TTTCCCCGAAAAGTGCCACCTGACGTCGACGGATCGGGAGATCTCCCGATCCCCTATGGTGCACTCTCAG
TACAATCTGCTCTGATGCCGCATAGTTAAGCCAGTATCTGCTCCCTGCTTGTGTGTTGGAGGTCGCTGAG
TAGTGCGCGAGCAAAATTTAAGCTACAACAAGGCAAGGCTTGACCGACAATTGCATGAAGAATCTGCTTA
GGGTTAGGCGTTTTGCGCTGCTTCGCGATGTACGGGCCAGATATACGCGTT
